Addgene plasmid #186546: pBAD-LSSA12
Purpose: LSSA12 fluorescent protein (ex/em = 398/511 nm): bacterial expression plasmid
Depositing lab: Gregory Petsko. Depositing organization: Cornell University. Publication: Chemically stable fluorescent proteins for advanced microscopy. Campbell BC, Paez-Segala MG, Looger LL, Petsko GA, Liu CF. Nat Methods. 2022 Nov 7. pii: 10.1038/s41592-022-01660-7. doi: 10.1038/s41592-022-01660-7. PubMed 36344833.
Backbone
  Vector backbone: pBAD/His-B
  Backbone manufacturer: Invitrogen
  Vector type: Bacterial Expression
Growth in bacteria
  Bacterial resistance: Ampicillin, 100 μg/mL
  Growth temperature: 37°C
  Growth strain: DH5alpha
  Copy number: Low Copy
Gene/Insert
  Gene/Insert name: LSSA12
  Species: Synthetic
  Insert size (bp): 720
  Mutation: hfYFP-G65S/Y203I/Q204E/E222D/R223F
  Promoter: araB
  Tag / fusion protein: 6xHis (N terminal on insert)
  Cloning method: Restriction Enzyme; 5′ cloning site BglII (not destroyed); 3′ cloning site EcoRI (not destroyed)
  Sequencing primers: 5′ pBAD-F (ATGCCATAGCATTTTTATCCA); 3′ pBAD-R (GATTTAATCTGTATCAGG)
Terms and licenses: Academic/Nonprofit Terms; Industry Terms: Not Available to Industry
Depositor comments: 398 nm excitation, 511 nm emission. Backbone is identical to that of Addgene #37129 (several amino acids between the FP insert and His-tag are removed).
How to cite: pBAD-LSSA12 was a gift from Gregory Petsko (Addgene plasmid # 186546 ; http://n2t.net/addgene:186546 ; RRID:Addgene_186546)
