[The description below was written by a language model from this plasmid's Addgene catalogue record and pLannotate feature annotations shown in this document.]
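Description:
pBAD-LSSA12 is a 4.7 kb bacterial expression plasmid built on the Invitrogen pBAD/His-B backbone for arabinose-inducible production of the fluorescent protein LSSA12 in E. coli. It replicates from a ColE1/pBR322-type origin, with the adjacent bom region and only a fragment of the rop gene annotated. The catalogue lists it as low copy, although the automated annotation labels the origin generically as high-copy. Selection is by ampicillin through the β-lactamase gene under its own promoter.

The expression cassette is driven by the araBAD (araB) promoter, and the regulator gene araC is encoded divergently on the opposite strand. AraC represses the promoter in the absence of L-arabinose and activates it when the sugar is present, giving tight, titratable control. Downstream of the promoter is an N-terminal 6xHis tag followed closely by the 720 bp LSSA12 coding sequence, cloned between BglII and EcoRI sites. The depositor notes that several amino acids normally lying between the His tag and the insert in this backbone have been removed. Transcription ends at the rrnB T1 and T2 terminators, with a piece of the 5S rRNA region carried along from the rrnB locus.

LSSA12 is a synthetic protein derived from hfYFP by the substitutions G65S, Y203I, Q204E, E222D and R223F. The annotation tool matches it as a fragment of the related mGreenLantern rather than by name. It is excited at 398 nm and emits at 511 nm, a large gap between the two wavelengths. The plasmid serves for bacterial expression of the His-tagged protein, which allows metal-affinity purification, and comes from work on chemically stable fluorescent proteins for advanced microscopy.
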