Features (pLannotate 1.2.2; 12 found; start..end, strand, type, name):
     48..332     +  promoter       araBAD promoter: araBAD; promoter of the L-arabinose operon of E. coli; the araC regulatory gene is transcribed in the opposite direction (Guzman et al., 1995)
    375..392     +  CDS            6xHis: 6xHis affinity tag
    402..1121    +  CDS            mGreenLantern (fragment): monomeric GFP derivative that displays exceptionally high brightness in cells (Campbell et al., 2020)
   1218..1333    +  ncRNA          5S rRNA: Accession: RF00001 - 5S ribosomal RNA
   1337..1423    +  terminator     rrnB T1 terminator: Escherichia coli rrnB; transcription terminator T1 from the E. coli rrnB gene
   1515..1542    +  terminator     rrnB T2 terminator: transcription terminator T2 from the E. coli rrnB gene
   1561..1652    +  promoter       AmpR promoter: bla
   1653..2513    +  CDS            AmpR: β-lactamase; bla; confers resistance to ampicillin, carbenicillin, and related antibiotics
   2684..3272    +  rep_origin     ori: high-copy-number ColE1/pMB1/pBR322/pUC origin of replication
   3458..3598    -  misc_feature   bom: basis of mobility region from pBR322
   3700..3740    -  CDS            rop (fragment): Rop protein, which maintains plasmids at low copy number; rop
   3862..21      -  CDS            araC (across the origin): L-arabinose regulatory protein; araC
>Addgene plasmid #186546 | pBAD-LSSA12 | addgene full sequence | sequence record 368229 | Addgene NGS Result
ATCATTTTGCGCTTCAGCCATACTTTTCATACTCCCGCCATTCAGAGAAGAAACCAATTGTCCATATTGC
ATCAGACATTGCCGTCACTGCGTCTTTTACTGGCTCTTCTCGCTAACCAAACCGGTAACCCCGCTTATTA
AAAGCATTCTGTAACAAAGCGGGACCAAAGCCATGACAAAAACGCGTAACAAAAGTGTCTATAATCACGG
CAGAAAAGTCCACATTGATTATTTGCACGGCGTCACACTTTGCTATGCCATAGCATTTTTATCCATAAGA
TTAGCGGATCCTACCTGACGCTTTTTATCGCAACTCTCTACTGTTTCTCCATACCCGTTTTTTGGGCTAA
CAGGAGGAATTAACCATGGGGAGCCACCATCACCATCACCATGGCAGATCTATGGTGAGCAAGGGCGAGG
AGCTGTTCACCGGGGTGGTGCCCATCCTGGTCGAGCTGGACGGCGACGTAAACGGCCACAAGTTCAGCGT
CCGCGGCGAGGGCGAGGGCGATGCCACCAACGGCAAGCTGACCCTGAAGCTCATCTCCACCACCGGCAAG
CTGCCCGTGCCCTGGCCCACCCTCGTGACCACCTTAAGCTACGGCCTGATGGTGTTCGCCCGCTACCCCG
ACCACATGAAGCAGCACGACTTCTTCAAGTCCGCCATGCCCGAAGGCTACGTCCAGGAGCGCACCATCTC
TTTCGAGGACGACGGTTACTACAAGACCCGCGCCGAGGTGAAGTTCGAGGGCGACACCCTGGTGAACCGC
ATCGTGCTGAAGGGCATCGACTTCAAGGAGGACGGCAACATCCTGGGGCACAAGCTGGAGTACAACTTCA
ACAGCCACAACGTCTATATCACGGCCGACAAGCAGAAGAACGGCATCAAGGCTAACTTCAAGATCCGCCA
CAACGTTGAGGACGGCGGCGTGCAGCTCGCCGACCACTACCAGCAGAACACCCCCATCGGCGACGGCCCC
GTGCTGCTGCCCGACAACCACTACCTGAGCATCGAAAGCGTACTGAGCAAAGACCCCAACGAGAAGCGCG
ATCACATGGTCCTGAAGGACTTCGTGACCGCCGCCGGGATTACACATGACATGAACGAGCTGTACAAGTA
AGAATTCGAAGCTTGGCTGTTTTGGTGGATGAGAGAAGATTTTCAGCCTGATACAGATTAAATCAGAACG
CAGAAGCGGTCTGATAAAACAGAATTTGCCTGGCGGCAGTAGCGCGGTGGTCCCACCTGACCCCATGCCG
AACTCAGAAGTGAAACGCCGTAGCGCCGATGGTAGTGTGGGGTCTCCCCATGCGAGAGTAGGGAACTGCC
AGGCATCAAATAAAACGAAAGGCTCAGTCGAAAGACTGGGCCTTTCGTTTTATCTGTTGTTTGTCGGTGA
ACGCTCTCCTGAGTAGGACAAATCCGCCGGGAGCGGATTTGAACGTTGCGAAGCAACGGCCCGGAGGGTG
GCGGGCAGGACGCCCGCCATAAACTGCCAGGCATCAAATTAAGCAGAAGGCCATCCTGACGGATGGCCTT
TTTGCGTTTCTACAAACTCTTTTGTTTATTTTTCTAAATACATTCAAATATGTATCCGCTCATGAGACAA
TAACCCTGATAAATGCTTCAATAATATTGAAAAAGGAAGAGTATGAGTATTCAACATTTCCGTGTCGCCC
TTATTCCCTTTTTTGCGGCATTTTGCCTTCCTGTTTTTGCTCACCCAGAAACGCTGGTGAAAGTAAAAGA
TGCTGAAGATCAGTTGGGTGCACGAGTGGGTTACATCGAACTGGATCTCAACAGCGGTAAGATCCTTGAG
AGTTTTCGCCCCGAAGAACGTTTTCCAATGATGAGCACTTTTAAAGTTCTGCTATGTGGCGCGGTATTAT
CCCGTGTTGACGCCGGGCAAGAGCAACTCGGTCGCCGCATACACTATTCTCAGAATGACTTGGTTGAGTA
CTCACCAGTCACAGAAAAGCATCTTACGGATGGCATGACAGTAAGAGAATTATGCAGTGCTGCCATAACC
ATGAGTGATAACACTGCGGCCAACTTACTTCTGACAACGATCGGAGGACCGAAGGAGCTAACCGCTTTTT
TGCACAACATGGGGGATCATGTAACTCGCCTTGATCGTTGGGAACCGGAGCTGAATGAAGCCATACCAAA
CGACGAGCGTGACACCACGATGCCTGTAGCAATGGCAACAACGTTGCGCAAACTATTAACTGGCGAACTA
CTTACTCTAGCTTCCCGGCAACAATTAATAGACTGGATGGAGGCGGATAAAGTTGCAGGACCACTTCTGC
GCTCGGCCCTTCCGGCTGGCTGGTTTATTGCTGATAAATCTGGAGCCGGTGAGCGTGGGTCTCGCGGTAT
CATTGCAGCACTGGGGCCAGATGGTAAGCCCTCCCGTATCGTAGTTATCTACACGACGGGGAGTCAGGCA
ACTATGGATGAACGAAATAGACAGATCGCTGAGATAGGTGCCTCACTGATTAAGCATTGGTAACTGTCAG
ACCAAGTTTACTCATATATACTTTAGATTGATTTAAAACTTCATTTTTAATTTAAAAGGATCTAGGTGAA
GATCCTTTTTGATAATCTCATGACCAAAATCCCTTAACGTGAGTTTTCGTTCCACTGAGCGTCAGACCCC
GTAGAAAAGATCAAAGGATCTTCTTGAGATCCTTTTTTTCTGCGCGTAATCTGCTGCTTGCAAACAAAAA
AACCACCGCTACCAGCGGTGGTTTGTTTGCCGGATCAAGAGCTACCAACTCTTTTTCCGAAGGTAACTGG
CTTCAGCAGAGCGCAGATACCAAATACTGTTCTTCTAGTGTAGCCGTAGTTAGGCCACCACTTCAAGAAC
TCTGTAGCACCGCCTACATACCTCGCTCTGCTAATCCTGTTACCAGTGGCTGCTGCCAGTGGCGATAAGT
CGTGTCTTACCGGGTTGGACTCAAGACGATAGTTACCGGATAAGGCGCAGCGGTCGGGCTGAACGGGGGG
TTCGTGCACACAGCCCAGCTTGGAGCGAACGACCTACACCGAACTGAGATACCTACAGCGTGAGCTATGA
GAAAGCGCCACGCTTCCCGAAGGGAGAAAGGCGGACAGGTATCCGGTAAGCGGCAGGGTCGGAACAGGAG
AGCGCACGAGGGAGCTTCCAGGGGGAAACGCCTGGTATCTTTATAGTCCTGTCGGGTTTCGCCACCTCTG
ACTTGAGCGTCGATTTTTGTGATGCTCGTCAGGGGGGCGGAGCCTATGGAAAAACGCCAGCAACGCGGCC
TTTTTACGGTTCCTGGCCTTTTGCTGGCCTTTTGCTCACATGTTCTTTCCTGCGTTATCCCCTGATTCTG
TGGATAACCGTATTACCGCCTTTGAGTGAGCTGATACCGCTCGCCGCAGCCGAACGACCGAGCGCAGCGA
GTCAGTGAGCGAGGAAGCGGAAGAGCGCCTGATGCGGTATTTTCTCCTTACGCATCTGTGCGGTATTTCA
CACCGCATATGGTGCACTCTCAGTACAATCTGCTCTGATGCCGCATAGTTAAGCCAGTATACACTCCGCT
ATCGCTACGTGACTGGGTCATGGCTGCGCCCCGACACCCGCCAACACCCGCTGACGCGCCCTGACGGGCT
TGTCTGCTCCCGGCATCCGCTTACAGACAAGCTGTGACCGTCTCCGGGAGCTGCATGTGTCAGAGGTTTT
CACCGTCATCACCGAAACGCGCGAGGCAGCAGATCAATTCGCGCGCGAAGGCGAAGCGGCATGCATAATG
TGCCTGTCAAATGGACGAAGCAGGGATTCTGCAAACCCTATGCTACTCCGTCAAGCCGTCAATTGTCTGA
TTCGTTACCAATTATGACAACTTGACGGCTACATCATTCACTTTTTCTTCACAACCGGCACGGAACTCGC
TCGGGCTGGCCCCGGTGCATTTTTTAAATACCCGCGAGAAATAGAGTTGATCGTCAAAACCAACATTGCG
ACCGACGGTGGCGATAGGCATCCGGGTGGTGCTCAAAAGCAGCTTCGCCTGGCTGATACGTTGGTCCTCG
CGCCAGCTTAAGACGCTAATCCCTAACTGCTGGCGGAAAAGATGTGACAGACGCGACGGCGACAAGCAAA
CATGCTGTGCGACGCTGGCGATATCAAAATTGCTGTCTGCCAGGTGATCGCTGATGTACTGACAAGCCTC
GCGTACCCGATTATCCATCGGTGGATGGAGCGACTCGTTAATCGCTTCCATGCGCCGCAGTAACAATTGC
TCAAGCAGATTTATCGCCAGCAGCTCCGAATAGCGCCCTTCCCCTTGCCCGGCGTTAATGATTTGCCCAA
ACAGGTCGCTGAAATGCGGCTGGTGCGCTTCATCCGGGCGAAAGAACCCCGTATTGGCAAATATTGACGG
CCAGTTAAGCCATTCATGCCAGTAGGCGCGCGGACGAAAGTAAACCCACTGGTGATACCATTCGCGAGCC
TCCGGATGACGACCGTAGTGATGAATCTCTCCTGGCGGGAACAGCAAAATATCACCCGGTCGGCAAACAA
ATTCTCGTCCCTGATTTTTCACCACCCCCTGACCGCGAATGGTGAGATTGAGAATATAACCTTTCATTCC
CAGCGGTCGGTCGATAAAAAAATCGAGATAACCGTTGGCCTCAATCGGCGTTAAACCCGCCACCAGATGG
GCATTAAACGAGTATCCCGGCAGCAGGGG
